>Addgene plasmid #25938 | pcDNA3-ClopHensor | depositor full sequence | sequence record 12159 | Author sequence
GACGGATCGGGAGATCTCCCGATCCCCTATGGTGCACTCTCAGTACAATCTGCTCTGATGCCGCATAGTT
AAGCCAGTATCTGCTCCCTGCTTGTGTGTTGGAGGTCGCTGAGTAGTGCGCGAGCAAAATTTAAGCTACA
ACAAGGCAAGGCTTGACCGACAATTGCATGAAGAATCTGCTTAGGGTTAGGCGTTTTGCGCTGCTTCGCG
ATGTACGGGCCAGATATACGCGTTGACATTGATTATTGACTAGTTATTAATAGTAATCAATTACGGGGTC
ATTAGTTCATAGCCCATATATGGAGTTCCGCGTTACATAACTTACGGTAAATGGCCCGCCTGGCTGACCG
CCCAACGACCCCCGCCCATTGACGTCAATAATGACGTATGTTCCCATAGTAACGCCAATAGGGACTTTCC
ATTGACGTCAATGGGTGGAGTATTTACGGTAAACTGCCCACTTGGCAGTACATCAAGTGTATCATATGCC
AAGTACGCCCCCTATTGACGTCAATGACGGTAAATGGCCCGCCTGGCATTATGCCCAGTACATGACCTTA
TGGGACTTTCCTACTTGGCAGTACATCTACGTATTAGTCATCGCTATTACCATGGTGATGCGGTTTTGGC
AGTACATCAATGGGCGTGGATAGCGGTTTGACTCACGGGGATTTCCAAGTCTCCACCCCATTGACGTCAA
TGGGAGTTTGTTTTGGCACCAAAATCAACGGGACTTTCCAAAATGTCGTAACAACTCCGCCCCATTGACG
CAAATGGGCGGTAGGCGTGTACGGTGGGAGGTCTATATAAGCAGAGCTCTCTGGCTAACTAGAGAACCCA
CTGCTTACTGGCTTATCGAAATTAATACGACTCACTATAGGGAGACCCAAGCTGGCTAGCGTTTAAACTT
AAGCTTGGGATGGCTAGCTGGAGCCACCCGCAGTTCGAAAAAGGCGCCGTGAGCAAGGGCGAGGAGCTGT
TCACCGGGGTGGTGCCCATCCTGGTCGAGCTGGACGGCGACGTAAACGGCCACAAGTTCAGCGTGTCCGG
CGAGGGCGAGGGCGATGCCACCTACGGCAAGCTGACCCTGAAGTTCATCTGCACCACCGGCAAGCTGCCC
GTGCCCTGGCCCACCCTCGTGACCACCCTGACCTACGGCGTGCAGTGCTTCAGCCGCTACCCCGACCACA
TGAAGCAGCACGACTTCTTCAAGTCCGCCATGCCCGAAGGCTACGTCCAGGAGCGCACCATCTTCTTCAA
GGACGACGGCAACTACAAGACCCGCGCCGAGGTGAAGTTCGAGGGCGACACCCTGGTGAACCGCATCGAG
CTGAAGGGCATCGACTTCAAGGAGGACGGCAACATCCTGGGGCACAAGCTGGAGTACAACTACAACAGCC
ACAACGTCTATATCATGGCCGACAAGCAGAAGAACGGCATCAAGGTGAACTTCAAGATCCGCCACAACAT
CGAGGACGGCAGCGTGCAGCTCGCCGACCACTACCAGCAGAACACCCCCATCGGCGACGGCCCCGTGCTG
CTGCCCGACAACCACTACCTGAGCTACCAGTCCGCCCTGAGCAAAGACCCCAACGAGAAGCGCGATCACA
TGGTCCTGCTGGAGTTCGTGACCGCCGCCGGGATCACTCTCGGCATGGACGAGCTGTACAAGCGCGGATC
CGCGTCTGGTGGTGGTGGTGGTCTAGTTCCACGTGGATCTGCCTCAGGAGCAGACAACACCGAGGACGTC
ATCAAGGAGTTCATGCAGTTCAAGGTGCGCATGGAGGGCTCCGTGAACGGCCACTACTTCGAGATCGAGG
GCGAGGGCGAGGGCAAGCCCTACGAGGGCACCCAGACCGCCAAGCTGCAGGTGACCAAGGGCGGCCCCCT
GCCCTTCGCCTGGGACATCCTGTCCCCCCAGTTCCAGTACGGCTCCAAGGCCTACGTGAAGCACCCCGCC
GACATCCCCGACTACATGAAGCTGTCCTTCCCCGAGGGCTTCACCTGGGAGCGCTCCATGAACTTCGAGG
ACGGCGGCGTGGTGGAGGTGCAGCAGGACTCCTCCCTGCAGGACGGCACCTTCATCTACAAGGTGAAGTT
CAAGGGCGTGAACTTCCCCGCCGACGGCCCCGTAATGCAGAAGAAGACTGCCGGCTGGGAGCCCTCCACC
GAGAAGCTGTACCCCCAGGACGGCGTGCTGAAGGGCGAGATCTCCCACGCCCTGAAGCTGAAGGACGGCG
GCCACTACACCTGCGACTTCAAGACCGTGTACAAGGCCAAGAAGCCCGTGCAGCTGCCCGGCAACCACTA
CGTGGACTCCAAGCTGGACATCACCAACCACAACGAGGACTACACCGTGGTGGAGCAGTACGAGCACGCC
GAGGCCCGCCACTCCGGCTCCCAGTAGTGCTCTAGAGGGCCCGTTTAAACCCGCTGATCAGCCTCGACTG
TGCCTTCTAGTTGCCAGCCATCTGTTGTTTGCCCCTCCCCCGTGCCTTCCTTGACCCTGGAAGGTGCCAC
TCCCACTGTCCTTTCCTAATAAAATGAGGAAATTGCATCGCATTGTCTGAGTAGGTGTCATTCTATTCTG
GGGGGTGGGGTGGGGCAGGACAGCAAGGGGGAGGATTGGGAAGACAATAGCAGGCATGCTGGGGATGCGG
TGGGCTCTATGGCTTCTGAGGCGGAAAGAACCAGCTGGGGCTCTAGGGGGTATCCCC
[124 nt withheld, positions 2718-2841]
C
[91 nt withheld, positions 2843-2933]
A
[49 nt withheld, positions 2935-2983]
CCTTTGACGTTGGAGTCCACGTTCTTT
[37 nt withheld, positions 3011-3047]
ACCCTATCTCGGTCTATTCTTTTGATTTATAAGGGATTTTGCCGATTTCGGCCTATTGGTTAAAAAATGA
GCTGATTTAACAAAAATTTAACGCGAATTAATTCTGTGGAATGTGTGTCAGTTAGGGTGTGGAAAGTCCC
CAGGCTCCCCAGCAGGCAGAAGTATGCAAAGCATGCATCTCAATTAGTCAGCAACCAGGTGTGGAAAGTC
CCCAGGCTCCCCAGCAGGCAGAAGTATGCAAAGCATGCATCTCAATTAGTCAGCAACCATAGTCCCGCCC
CTAACTCCGCCCATCCCGCCCCTAACTCCGCCCAGTTCCGCCCATTCTCCGCCCCATGGCTGACTAATTT
TTTTTATTTATGCAGAGGCCGAGGCCGCCTCTGCCTCTGAGCTATTCCAGAAGTAGTGAGGAGGCTTTTT
TGGAGGCCTAGGCTTTTGCAAAAAGCTCCCGGGAGCTTGTATATCCATTTTCGGATCTGATCAAGAGACA
GGATGAGGATCGTTTCGCATGATTGAACAAGATGGATTGCACGCAGGTTCTCCGGCCGCTTGGGTGGAGA
GGCTATTCGGCTATGACTGGGCACAACAGACAATCGGCTGCTCTGATGCCGCCGTGTTCCGGCTGTCAGC
GCAGGGGCGCCCGGTTCTTTTTGTCAAGACCGACCTGTCCGGTGCCCTGAATGAACTGCAGGACGAGGCA
GCGCGGCTATCGTGGCTGGCCACGACGGGCGTTCCTTGCGCAGCTGTGCTCGACGTTGTCACTGAAGCGG
GAAGGGACTGGCTGCTATTGGGCGAAGTGCCGGGGCAGGATCTCCTGTCATCTCACCTTGCTCCTGCCGA
GAAAGTATCCATCATGGCTGATGCAATGCGGCGGCTGCATACGCTTGATCCGGCTACCTGCCCATTCGAC
CACCAAGCGAAACATCGCATCGAGCGAGCACGTACTCGGATGGAAGCCGGTCTTGTCGATCAGGATGATC
TGGACGAAGAGCATCAGGGGCTCGCGCCAGCCGAACTGTTCGCCAGGCTCAAGGCGCGCATGCCCGACGG
CGAGGATCTCGTCGTGACCCATGGCGATGCCTGCTTGCCGAATATCATGGTGGAAAATGGCCGCTTTTCT
GGATTCATCGACTGTGGCCGGCTGGGTGTGGCGGACCGCTATCAGGACATAGCGTTGGCTACCCGTGATA
TTGCTGAAGAGCTTGGCGGCGAATGGGCTGACCGCTTCCTCGTGCTTTACGGTATCGCCGCTCCCGATTC
GCAGCGCATCGCCTTCTATCGCCTTCTTGACGAGTTCTTCTGAGCGGGACTCTGGGGTTCGAAATGACCG
ACCAAGCGACGCCCAACCTGCCATCACGAGATTTCGATTCCACCGCCGCCTTCTATGAAAGGTTGGGCTT
CGGAATCGTTTTCCGGGACGCCGGCTGGATGATCCTCCAGCGCGGGGATCTCATGCTGGAGTTCTTCGCC
CACCCCAACTTGTTTATTGCAGCTTATAATGGTTACAAATAAAGCAATAGCATCACAAATTTCACAAATA
AAGCATTTTTTTCACTGCATTCTAGTTGTGGTTTGTCCAAACTCATCAATGTATCTTATCATGTCTGTAT
ACCGTCGACCTCTAGCTAGAGCTTGGCGTAATCATGGTCATAGCTGTTTCCTGTGTGAAATTGTTATCCG
CTCACAATTCCACACAACATACGAGCCGGAAGCATAAAGTGTAAAGCCTGGGGTGCCTAATGAGTGAGCT
AACTCACATTAATTGCGTTGCGCTCACTGCCCGCTTTCCAGTCGGGAAACCTGTCGTGCCAGCTGCATTA
ATGAATCGGCCAACGCGCGGGGAGAGGCGGTTTGCGTATTGGGCGCTCTTCCGCTTCCTCGCTCACTGAC
TCGCTGCGCTCGGTCGTTCGGCTGCGGCGAGCGGTATCAGCTCACTCAAAGGCGGTAATACGGTTATCCA
CAGAATCAGGGGATAACGCAGGAAAGAACATGTGAGCAAAAGGCCAGCAAAAGGCCAGGAACCGTAAAAA
GGCCGCGTTGCTGGCGTTTTTCCATAGGCTCCGCCCCCCTGACGAGCATCACAAAAATCGACGCTCAAGT
CAGAGGTGGCGAAACCCGACAGGACTATAAAGATACCAGGCGTTTCCCCCTGGAAGCTCCCTCGTGCGCT
CTCCTGTTCCGACCCTGCCGCTTACCGGATACCTGTCCGCCTTTCTCCCTTCGGGAAGCGTGGCGCTTTC
TCATAGCTCACGCTGTAGGTATCTCAGTTCGGTGTAGGTCGTTCGCTCCAAGCTGGGCTGTGTGCACGAA
CCCCCCGTTCAGCCCGACCGCTGCGCCTTATCCGGTAACTATCGTCTTGAGTCCAACCCGGTAAGACACG
ACTTATCGCCACTGGCAGCAGCCACTGGTAACAGGATTAGCAGAGCGAGGTATGTAGGCGGTGCTACAGA
GTTCTTGAAGTGGTGGCCTAACTACGGCTACACTAGAAGAACAGTATTTGGTATCTGCGCTCTGCTGAAG
CCAGTTACCTTCGGAAAAAGAGTTGGTAGCTCTTGATCCGGCAAACAAACCACCGCTGGTAGCGGTTTTT
TTGTTTGCAAGCAGCAGATTACGCGCAGAAAAAAAGGATCTCAAGAAGATCCTTTGATCTTTTCTACGGG
GTCTGACGCTCAGTGGAACGAAAACTCACGTTAAGGGATTTTGGTCATGAGATTATCAAAAAGGATCTTC
ACCTAGATCCTTTTAAATTAAAAATGAAGTTTTAAATCAATCTAAAGTATATATGAGTAAACTTGGTCTG
ACAGTTACCAATGCTTAATCAGTGAGGCACCTATCTCAGCGATCTGTCTATTTCGTTCATCCATAGTTGC
CTGACTCCCCGTCGTGTAGATAACTACGATACGGGAGGGCTTACCATCTGGCCCCAGTGCTGCAATGATA
CCGCGAGACCCACGCTCACCGGCTCCAGATTTATCAGCAATAAACCAGCCAGCCGGAAGGGCCGAGCGCA
GAAGTGGTCCTGCAACTTTATCCGCCTCCATCCAGTCTATTAATTGTTGCCGGGAAGCTAGAGTAAGTAG
TTCGCCAGTTAATAGTTTGCGCAACGTTGTTGCCATTGCTACAGGCATCGTGGTGTCACGCTCGTCGTTT
GGTATGGCTTCATTCAGCTCCGGTTCCCAACGATCAAGGCGAGTTACATGATCCCCCATGTTGTGCAAAA
AAGCGGTTAGCTCCTTCGGTCCTCCGATCGTTGTCAGAAGTAAGTTGGCCGCAGTGTTATCACTCATGGT
TATGGCAGCACTGCATAATTCTCTTACTGTCATGCCATCCGTAAGATGCTTTTCTGTGACTGGTGAGTAC
TCAACCAAGTCATTCTGAGAATAGTGTATGCGGCGACCGAGTTGCTCTTGCCCGGCGTCAATACGGGATA
ATACCGCGCCACATAGCAGAACTTTAAAAGTGCTCATCATTGGAAAACGTTCTTCGGGGCGAAAACTCTC
AAGGATCTTACCGCTGTTGAGATCCAGTTCGATGTAACCCACTCGTGCACCCAACTGATCTTCAGCATCT
TTTACTTTCACCAGCGTTTCTGGGTGAGCAAAAACAGGAAGGCAAAATGCCGCAAAAAAGGGAATAAGGG
CGACACGGAAATGTTGAATACTCATACTCTTCCTTTTTCAATATTATTGAAGCATTTATCAGGGTTATTG
TCTCATGAGCGGATACATATTTGAATGTATTTAGAAAAATAAACAAATAGGGGTTCCGCGCACATTTCCC
CGAAAAGTGCCACCTGACGTC
Features (pLannotate 1.2.2; 22 found; start..end, strand, type, name):
     28..80      -  misc_feature   bom (fragment): basis of mobility region from pBR322
    235..614     +  enhancer       CMV enhancer: human cytomegalovirus immediate early enhancer
    615..818     +  promoter       CMV promoter: human cytomegalovirus (CMV) immediate early promoter
    814..847     +  LTR            5' LTR (truncated) (fragment): truncated 5' long terminal repeat (LTR) from HIV-1
    863..881     +  promoter       T7 promoter: promoter for bacteriophage T7 RNA polymerase
    929..951     +  CDS            Strep-Tag II (fragment): peptide that binds Strep-Tactin®, an engineered form of streptavidin
    959..1672    +  CDS            EGFP: EGFP is a basic (constitutively fluorescent) green fluorescent protein published in 1996, derived from Aequorea victoria. It is reported to be a rapidly-maturing weak dimer with moderate acid sensitivity.
   1733..2407    +  CDS            DsRed-Monomer: monomeric derivative of DsRed fluorescent protein (Strongin et al., 2007) mammalian codon-optimized
   2448..2672    +  polyA_signal   bGH poly(A) signal: bovine growth hormone polyadenylation signal
   2676..2697    +  promoter       SV40 promoter (fragment): SV40 enhancer and early promoter
   2718..3146    +  rep_origin     f1 ori (sequence partly withheld): f1 bacteriophage origin of replication; arrow indicates direction of (+) strand synthesis
   3160..3489    +  promoter       SV40 promoter: SV40 enhancer and early promoter
   3556..4347    +  CDS            neo: KKA2_KLEPN - Also known as kan, nptII. Experimental evidence at protein level: Swiss-Prot protein existence level 1. Resistance to kanamycin, neomycin, paromomycin, ribostamycin, butirosin and gentamicin B. From Klebsiella pneumoniae.
   4371..4529    +  CDS            ble (fragment): BLE_KLEPN - Experimental evidence at protein level: Swiss-Prot protein existence level 1. Binding protein with a strong affinity to the bleomycin family of antibiotics. Binds to CL990; an antimitotic-antibiotic compound. From Klebsiella pneumoniae.
   4524..4645    +  polyA_signal   SV40 poly(A) signal: SV40 polyadenylation signal
   4718..4734    -  protein_bind   lac operator: The lac repressor binds to the lac operator to inhibit transcription in E. coli. This inhibition can be relieved by adding lactose or isopropyl-β-D-thiogalactopyranoside (IPTG). lac repressor encoded by lacI
   4742..4772    -  promoter       lac promoter: promoter for the E. coli lac operon
   4787..4808    -  protein_bind   CAP binding site: CAP binding activates transcription in the presence of cAMP. E. coli catabolite activator protein
   4821..4913    -  CDS            lacI (fragment): lac repressor; lacI; The lac repressor binds to the lac operator to inhibit transcription in E. coli. This inhibition can be relieved by adding lactose or isopropyl-β-D-thiogalactopyranoside (IPTG).
   5096..5681    -  rep_origin     ori: high-copy-number ColE1/pMB1/pBR322/pUC origin of replication
   5852..6712    -  CDS            AmpR: β-lactamase; bla; confers resistance to ampicillin, carbenicillin, and related antibiotics
   6713..6817    -  promoter       AmpR promoter: bla
