[The description below was written by a language model from this plasmid's Addgene catalogue record and pLannotate feature annotations shown in this document.]
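Description:
pcDNA3-ClopHensor is a mammalian expression plasmid built on the Invitrogen pcDNA3.1(+) backbone that encodes ClopHensor, a genetically encoded ratiometric sensor for simultaneous measurement of intracellular chloride and pH. The plasmid is about 6.8 kb and is maintained at high copy in E. coli through a ColE1/pUC-type origin with ampicillin selection (AmpR under its own bla promoter). An f1 origin is also present. For stable selection in mammalian cells, an SV40 early promoter drives the neomycin phosphotransferase gene, terminated by an SV40 polyadenylation signal, which allows G418 selection. Several short annotated fragments, including the bom, HIV-1 LTR, ble, lacI and lac promoter/operator pieces, appear to be backbone remnants or partial matches rather than functional modules.

The roughly 1.5 kb insert was cloned between HindIII and XbaI, and both sites are retained. It sits downstream of the human CMV immediate-early enhancer and promoter and upstream of the bovine growth hormone polyadenylation signal. A T7 promoter lies just before the coding region and serves as the sequencing primer site. The open reading frame begins with an N-terminal Strep-tag II, which can be used for affinity capture on Strep-Tactin. This is followed by E2GFP, an Aequorea victoria EGFP variant carrying the T203Y substitution (annotated simply as EGFP in the feature table). A short linker joins E2GFP to DsRed-Monomer from Discosoma. According to the associated publication title, the GFP-based portion provides the chloride- and pH-dependent signal. The fused red protein presumably acts as a reference channel for ratiometric imaging, although the record does not state this explicitly. The construct is used for transient or stable expression of the sensor in mammalian cells for live-cell ion imaging.
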