Addgene plasmid #25938: pcDNA3-ClopHensor
Depositing lab: Daniele Arosio. Depositing organization: Consiglio Nazionale delle Ricerche (CNR). Publication: Simultaneous intracellular chloride and pH measurements using a GFP-based sensor. Arosio D, Ricci F, Marchetti L, Gualdani R, Albertazzi L, Beltram F. Nat Methods. 2010 Jul . 7(7):516-8. 10.1038/nmeth.1471 PubMed 20581829.
Backbone
  Vector backbone: pcDNA3.1(+)
  Backbone manufacturer: Invitrogen
  Backbone size w/o insert (bp): 5363
  Vector type: Mammalian Expression
  Selectable markers: Neomycin (select with G418)
Growth in bacteria
  Bacterial resistance: Ampicillin, 100 μg/mL
  Growth temperature: 37°C
  Growth strain: DH5alpha
  Copy number: High Copy
Gene/Insert
  Gene/Insert name: ClopHensor (alt name: E2GFP fused to DsRed-monomer)
  Species: Aq. Victoria and Discosoma sp
  Insert size (bp): 1485
  Mutation: E2GFP is EGFP-T203Y
  Tag / fusion protein: Strep-II (N terminal on insert)
  Cloning method: Restriction Enzyme; 5′ cloning site HindIII (not destroyed); 3′ cloning site XbaI (not destroyed)
  Sequencing primers: 5′ T7
Terms and licenses: Academic/Nonprofit Terms; Industry Terms: Not Available to Industry
How to cite: pcDNA3-ClopHensor was a gift from Daniele Arosio (Addgene plasmid # 25938 ; http://n2t.net/addgene:25938 ; RRID:Addgene_25938)
