>Addgene plasmid #25938 | pcDNA3-ClopHensor | addgene partial sequence | sequence record 32063 | 25938 with CMV-F
CTCTCTGGCTAACTAGAGAACCCACTGCTTACTGGCTTATCGAAATTAATACGACTCACTATAGGGAGAC
CCAAGCTGGCTAGCGTTTAAACTTAAGCTTGGGATGGCTAGCTGGAGCCACCCGCAGTTCGAAAAAGGCG
CCGTGAGCAAGGGCGAGGAGCTGTTCACCGGGGTGGTGCCCATCCTGGTCGAGCTGGACGGCGACGTAAA
CGGCCACAAGTTCAGCGTGTCCGGCGAGGGCGAGGGCGATGCCACCTACGGCAAGCTGACCCTGAAGTTC
ATCTGCACCACCGGCAAGCTGCCCGTGCCCTGGCCCACCCTCGTGACCACCCTGACCTACGGCGTGCAGT
GCTTCAGCCGCTACCCCGACCACATGAAGCAGCACGACTTCTTCAAGTCCGCCATGCCCGAAGGCTACGT
CCAGGAGCGCACCATCTTCTTCAAGGACGACGGCAACTACAAGACCCGCGCCGAGGTGAAGTTCGAGGGC
GACACCCTGGTGAACCGCATCGAGCTGAAGGGCATCGACTTCAAGGAGGACGGCAACATCCTGGGGCACA
AGCTGGAGTACAACTACAACAGCCACAACGTCTATATCATGGCCGACAAGCAGAAGAACGGCATCAAGGT
GAACTTCAAGATCCGCCACAACATCGAGGACGGCAGCGTGCAGCTCGCCGACCACTACCAGCAGAACACC
CCCATCGGCGACGGCCCCGTGCTGCTGCCCGACAACCACTACCTGAGCTACCAGTCCGCCCTGAGCAAAG
ACCCCAACGAGAAGCGCGATCACATGGTCCTGCTGGAGTTCGTGACCGCCGCCGGGATCACTCTCGGCAT
GGACGAGCTGTACAAGCGCGGATCCGCGTC
