>Addgene plasmid #25938 | pcDNA3-ClopHensor | addgene partial sequence | sequence record 32064 | 25938 with dsRed1-N
CTGCAGCTTGGCGGTCTGGGTGCCCTCGTAGGGCTTGCCCTCGCCCTCGCCCTCGATCTCGAAGTAGTGG
CCGTTCACGGAGCCCTCCATGCGCACCTTGAACTGCATGAACTCCTTGATGACGTCCTCGGTGTTGTCTG
CTCCTGAGGCAGATCCACGTGGAACTAGACCACCACCACCACCAGACGCGGATCCGCGCTTGTACAGCTC
GTCCATGCCGAGAGTGATCCCGGCGGCGGTCACGAACTCCAGCAGGACCATGTGATCGCGCTTCTCGTTG
GGGTCTTTGCTCAGGGCGGACTGGTAGCTCAGGTAGTGGTTGTCGGGCAGCAGCACGGGGCCGTCGCCGA
TGGGGGTGTTCTGCTGGTAGTGGTCGGCGAGCTGCACGCTGCCGTCCTCGATGTTGTGGCGGATCTTGAA
GTTCACCTTGATGCCGTTCTTCTGCTTGTCGGCCATGATATAGACGTTGTGGCTGTTGTAGTTGTACTCC
AGCTTGTGCCCCAGGATGTTGCCGTCCTCCTTGAAGTCGATGCCCTTCAGCTCGATGCGGTTCACCAGGG
TGTCGCCCTCGAACTTCACCTCGGCGCGGGTCTTGTAGTTGCCGTCGTCCTTGAAGAAGATGGTGCGCTC
CTGGACGTAGCCTTCGGGCATGGCGGACTTGAAGAAGTCGTGCTGCTTCATGTGGTCGGGGTAGCGGCTG
AAGCACTGCACGCCGTAGGTCA
